>Addgene plasmid #39186 | pTvHR21-SGC | addgene partial sequence | sequence record 53928 | T7 5'-TAATACGACTCACTATAGGG-3'
ATTCCCTCTGAATATTTTGTTTACTTTAAGAAGGAGATATACATATGGCATTCCTGAAAGATCCATAACT
TCGTATAGCATACATTATACGAAGTTATGCGGCCGCGACGTCCACATATACCTGCCGTTCACTATTATTT
AGTGAAATGAGATATTATGATATTTTCTGAATTGTGATTAAAAAGGCAACTTTATGCCCATGCAACAGAA
ACTATAAAAAATACAGAGAATGAAAAGAAACAGATAGATTTTTTAGTTCTTTAGGCCCGTAGTCTGCAAA
TCCTTTTATGATTTTCTATCAAACAAAAGAGGAAAATAGACCAGTTGCAATCCAAACGAGAGTCTAATAG
AATGAGGTCGAAAAGTAAATCGCGCGGGTTTGTTACTGATAAAGCAGGCAAGACCTAAAATGTGTAAAGG
GCAAAGTGTATACTTTGGCGTCACCCCTTACATATTTTAGGTCTTTTTTTATTGTGCGTAACTAACTTGC
CATCTTCAAACAGGAGGGCTGGAAGAAGCAGACCGCTAACACAGTACATAAAAAAGGAGACATGAACGAT
GAACATCAAAAAGTTTGCAAAACAAGCAACAGTATTAACCTTTACTACCGCACTGCTGGCAGGAGGCGCA
ACTCAAGCGTTTGCGAAAGAAACGAACCAAAAGCCATATAAGGAAACATACGGCATTTCCCATATTACAC
GCCATGATATGCTGCAATCCCTGACAGCAAAATGAAATATAAGTCTGATC
