[The description below was written by a language model from this plasmid's Addgene catalogue record.]
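Description:
pTvHR21-SGC is an empty bacterial expression backbone produced by the SGC and distributed without an insert, intended as a recipient vector for cloning and expressing proteins of interest in E. coli. It is maintained as a high-copy plasmid under ampicillin selection. The record does not name the origin of replication, and no feature table is provided, so the detailed layout of the vector cannot be described beyond the catalogue fields; the depositor refers users to the plasmid map for further information.

Expression is driven by a T7 promoter, which means transcription of a cloned open reading frame depends on T7 RNA polymerase. In practice this is supplied by a suitable expression host, typically a strain carrying an inducible chromosomal copy of the polymerase gene, while ordinary cloning strains lacking the polymerase are used for propagation. The listed sequencing primers, one annealing at the T7 promoter and one at the T7 terminator, indicate that the cloning site lies between these two elements, so that an inserted gene is flanked by the promoter upstream and a transcription terminator downstream.

Inserts are introduced by ligation-independent cloning, in which complementary single-stranded overhangs on the linearised vector and the PCR product anneal without ligase, a method well suited to parallel, high-throughput construct generation. The record does not state whether the vector adds any affinity tags, fusion partners or protease cleavage sites to the expressed protein, nor whether it carries a counter-selectable stuffer at the cloning site.
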