Addgene plasmid #39186: pTvHR21-SGC
Purpose: (Empty Backbone) SGC Empty backbone for bacterial expression
Depositing lab: Nicola Burgess-Brown. Depositing organization: University of Oxford.
Backbone
  Vector backbone: pTvHR21-SGC
  Backbone manufacturer: SGC
  Vector type: Bacterial Expression
Growth in bacteria
  Bacterial resistance: Ampicillin, 100 μg/mL
  Growth temperature: 37°C
  Growth strain: Mach1
  Copy number: High Copy
Gene/Insert
  Gene/Insert name: none
  Promoter: T7
  Cloning method: Ligation Independent Cloning
  Sequencing primers: 5′ T7; 3′ T7-term
Terms and licenses: Academic/Nonprofit Terms; Industry Terms: Not Available to Industry
Depositor comments: See plasmid map for addition information.
How to cite: pTvHR21-SGC was a gift from Nicola Burgess-Brown (Addgene plasmid # 39186 ; http://n2t.net/addgene:39186 ; RRID:Addgene_39186)
